>Addgene plasmid #183372 | pMSCV-IRES-GFP-tiger-Caspase-1/4b | addgene full sequence | sequence record 361168 | Addgene NGS Result
TGACCTGGGAAGCCTTGGCTTTTGACCCCCCTCCCTGGGTCAAGCCCTTTGTACACCCTAAGCCTCCGCC
TCCTCTTCCTCCATCCGCCCCGTCTCTCCCCCTTGAACCTCCTCGTTCGACCCCGCCTCGATCCTCCCTT
TATCCAGCCCTCACTCCTTCTCTAGGCGCCGGAATTAGATCTCTCGAGATCGATGCGGCCGCGCCACCAT
GGAACAAAAACTCATCTCAGAAGAGGATCTGATGGCCGACAAGGATCTGAAGGGCAAGAGGAAGCAGTTC
ATCAACTCAGTCAGCATGGGGACGGTCAACGGCTTGCTGGATGAACTCTTTGAGAAAAATGTGCTGAACC
AGGAGGAGATGGAGAGAGTGAAATGTGAAAACGCTACAGTTATGGATAAGGCCCGAGCGCTGATCGACAG
CGTCCTGCGAAAAGGGCCACGGGCGTGCCAGATCGTTATCTGTCACATCTGTGAGGAAGACACCCACCTT
GCAGAGACCATGGGGCTCTCCTCAAGCCCACAATCTGGAAATTCTCAGAACACCACGGACTCTGAAGTAG
CGTTTCCTCCTCTTCCAGAGGACAAACACGACAAAAACCCATTTAAGATTTTGGAATCTGTGGGCAAAGA
GCTCCTTACTGGCGTTTTGCAAGACTTGGTGGAGAAAGATGTCCTGAAATTGGAGGAAGCAGAAAAGAAA
AAATTTCATGATGCCAAACCTGGAGACAAGCCCCGGGTCTTTCTGAACTCAGTGCGTCAGAAACCCAAGG
AGGCAGGTCAAGCCATTGTCCAAACTTTCCTTAATATGGACAAGCATTCTACCAGTTTAGAAGCTAGCGT
GAATAACATGCCTGGGCCGGCTGAGCCAGAAGAATCTGTAGATGCTCTCAAGCTTTGTCCTCGTGAAAAC
TTCGTGAAACTGTGTAAACAGAGGGCTGAAGAGATCTACCCAATAAAGGAGAGAAAGGATCGTACTCGTC
TGGCTCTCATCATATGCAATACGACGTTCGATCATCTTTCTCTCAGGAAGGGGGCTGACCTTGACGTTGC
AGGGATGAGGAGGCTGCTTACAGACCTTGGCTACAGTGTGCACGTAAAGGAGGAACTCACTGCTAAGGAC
ATGGAATCAGAGCTGAGGGCATTTGCTGCCCGTCCAGAGCACAAGTCCTCGGACAGCACATTCCTGGTGT
TCATGTCTCATGGCATCCTGAGTGGAATCTGTGGGACGAAGTACAGTGCTGAAGGAGACCCAGATGTATT
GGCTTATGACACCATCTTCCAGATTTTCAACAACCGCAACTGCCTTAGTCTAAAGGACAAGCCCAAGGTC
ATCATCGTCCAGGCCTGCAGAGGTGAAAATTTGGGGGAACTGTTGGTCAGTGACTCTCCAGCGGCCCCAA
TGGACAGCACTACACAGATGGGTAGCAGCCTTTCACAGGTGGGTGACAACCTAGAGGACGACGCCGTTTA
CAGGGTCCACGTGGAGAAGGACTTCATCGCTTTCTGCTCCTCAACCCCACATCATGTGTCTTGGAGAGAC
GTGAACAAGGGATCTCTCTTCATTACACAACTCATCACGTGCTTCCAAAAGTATTCGTGGTGCTCTCATC
TGGAGGAAGTATTTCGGAAGGTACAACAGTCATTTGAAAAACCAAATGTTAGAGCCCAGATGCCCACCAT
TGAACGACTATCCATGACAAGATACTTCTATCTCTTCCCTGGCAATTGAGTCGACGGTATCGATAAGCTT
GATATCGAATTCCGCCCCCCCCCCTAACGTTACTGGCCGAAGCCGCTTGGAATAAGGCCGGTGTGCGTTT
GTCTATATGTTATTTTCCACCATATTGCCGTCTTTTGGCAATGTGAGGGCCCGGAAACCTGGCCCTGTCT
TCTTGACGAGCATTCCTAGGGGTCTTTCCCCTCTCGCCAAAGGAATGCAAGGTCTGTTGAATGTCGTGAA
GGAAGCAGTTCCTCTGGAAGCTTCTTGAAGACAAACAACGTCTGTAGCGACCCTTTGCAGGCAGCGGAAC
CCCCCACCTGGCGACAGGTGCCTCTGCGGCCAAAAGCCACGTGTATAAGATACACCTGCAAAGGCGGCAC
AACCCCAGTGCCACGTTGTGAGTTGGATAGTTGTGGAAAGAGTCAAATGGCTCTCCTCAAGCGTATTCAA
CAAGGGGCTGAAGGATGCCCAGAAGGTACCCCATTGTATGGGATCTGATCTGGGGCCTCGGTGCACATGC
TTTACATGTGTTTAGTCGAGGTTAAAAAAACGTCTAGGCCCCCCGAACCACGGGGACGTGGTTTTCCTTT
GAAAAACACGATGATAATATGGCCACAACCATGGTGAGCAAGGGCGAGGAGCTGTTCACCGGGGTGGTGC
CCATCCTGGTCGAGCTGGACGGCGACGTAAACGGCCACAAGTTCAGCGTGTCTGGCGAGGGCGAGGGCGA
TGCCACCTACGGCAAGCTGACCCTGAAGTTCATCTGCACCACCGGCAAGCTGCCCGTGCCCTGGCCCACC
CTCGTGACCACCCTGACCTACGGCGTGCAGTGCTTCAGCCGCTACCCCGACCACATGAAGCAGCACGACT
TCTTCAAGTCCGCCATGCCCGAAGGCTACGTCCAGGAGCGCACCATCTTCTTCAAGGACGACGGCAACTA
CAAGACCCGCGCCGAGGTGAAGTTCGAGGGCGACACCCTGGTGAACCGCATCGAGCTGAAGGGCATCGAC
TTCAAGGAGGACGGCAACATCCTGGGGCACAAGCTGGAGTACAACTACAACAGCCACAACGTCTATATCA
TGGCCGACAAGCAGAAGAACGGCATCAAGGCGAACTTCAAGATCCGCCACAACATCGAGGACGGCAGCGT
GCAGCTCGCCGACCACTACCAGCAGAACACCCCCATCGGCGACGGCCCCGTGCTGCTGCCCGACAACCAC
TACCTGAGCACCCAGTCCGCCCTGAGCAAAGACCCCAACGAGAAGCGCGATCACATGGTCCTGCTGGAGT
TCGTGACCGCCGCCGGGATCACTCTCGGCATGGACGAGCTGTACAAGTAATGAATTAATTAAGAATTCGA
TAAAATAAAAGATTTTATTTAGTCTCCAGAAAAAGGGGGGAATGAAAGACCCCACCTGTAGGTTTGGCAA
GCTAGCTTAAGTAACGCCATTTTGCAAGGCATGGAAAATACATAACTGAGAATAGAGAAGTTCAGATCAA
GGTTAGGAACAGAGAGACAGCAGAATATGGGCCAAACAGGATATCTGTGGTAAGCAGTTCCTGCCCCGGC
TCAGGGCCAAGAACAGATGGTCCCCAGATGCGGTCCCGCCCTCAGCAGTTTCTAGAGAACCATCAGATGT
TTCCAGGGTGCCCCAAGGACCTGAAATGACCCTGTGCCTTATTTGAACTAACCAATCAGTTCGCTTCTCG
CTTCTGTTCGCGCGCTTCTGCTCCCCGAGCTCAATAAAAGAGCCCACAACCCCTCACTCGGCGCGCCAGT
CCTCCGATAGACTGCGTCGCCCGGGTACCCGTGTATCCAATAAACCCTCTTGCAGTTGCATCCGACTTGT
GGTCTCGCTGTTCCTTGGGAGGGTCTCCTCTGAGTGATTGACTACCCGTCAGCGGGGGTCTTTCATGGGT
AACAGTTTCTTGAAGTTGGAGAACAACATTCTGAGGGTAGGAGTCGAATATTAAGTAATCCTGACTCAAT
TAGCCACTGTTTTGAATCCACATACTCCAATACTCCTGAAATAGTTCATTATGGACAGCGCAGAAAGAGC
TGGGGAGAATTGTGAAATTGTTATCCGCTCACAATTCCACACAACATACGAGCCGGAAGCATAAAGTGTA
AAGCCTGGGGTGCCTAATGAGTGAGCTAACTCACATTAATTGCGTTGCGCTCACTGCCCGCTTTCCAGTC
GGGAAACCTGTCGTGCCAGCTGCATTAATGAATCGGCCAACGCGCGGGGAGAGGCGGTTTGCGTATTGGG
CGCTCTTCCGCTTCCTCGCTCACTGACTCGCTGCGCTCGGTCGTTCGGCTGCGGCGAGCGGTATCAGCTC
ACTCAAAGGCGGTAATACGGTTATCCACAGAATCAGGGGATAACGCAGGAAAGAACATGTGAGCAAAAGG
CCAGCAAAAGGCCAGGAACCGTAAAAAGGCCGCGTTGCTGGCGTTTTTCCATAGGCTCCGCCCCCCTGAC
GAGCATCACAAAAATCGACGCTCAAGTCAGAGGTGGCGAAACCCGACAGGACTATAAAGATACCAGGCGT
TTCCCCCTGGAAGCTCCCTCGTGCGCTCTCCTGTTCCGACCCTGCCGCTTACCGGATACCTGTCCGCCTT
TCTCCCTTCGGGAAGCGTGGCGCTTTCTCATAGCTCACGCTGTAGGTATCTCAGTTCGGTGTAGGTCGTT
CGCTCCAAGCTGGGCTGTGTGCACGAACCCCCCGTTCAGCCCGACCGCTGCGCCTTATCCGGTAACTATC
GTCTTGAGTCCAACCCGGTAAGACACGACTTATCGCCACTGGCAGCAGCCACTGGTAACAGGATTAGCAG
AGCGAGGTATGTAGGCGGTGCTACAGAGTTCTTGAAGTGGTGGCCTAACTACGGCTACACTAGAAGAACA
GTATTTGGTATCTGCGCTCTGCTGAAGCCAGTTACCTTCGGAAAAAGAGTTGGTAGCTCTTGATCCGGCA
AACAAACCACCGCTGGTAGCGGTGGTTTTTTTGTTTGCAAGCAGCAGATTACGCGCAGAAAAAAAGGATC
TCAAGAAGATCCTTTGATCTTTTCTACGGGGTCTGACGCTCAGTGGAACGAAAACTCACGTTAAGGGATT
TTGGTCATGAGATTATCAAAAAGGATCTTCACCTAGATCCTTTTAAATTAAAAATGAAGTTTTAAATCAA
TCTAAAGTATATATGAGTAAACTTGGTCTGACAGTTACCAATGCTTAATCAGTGAGGCACCTATCTCAGC
GATCTGTCTATTTCGTTCATCCATAGTTGCCTGACTCCCCGTCGTGTAGATAACTACGATACGGGAGGGC
TTACCATCTGGCCCCAGTGCTGCAATGATACCGCGAGACCCACGCTCACCGGCTCCAGATTTATCAGCAA
TAAACCAGCCAGCCGGAAGGGCCGAGCGCAGAAGTGGTCCTGCAACTTTATCCGCCTCCATCCAGTCTAT
TAATTGTTGCCGGGAAGCTAGAGTAAGTAGTTCGCCAGTTAATAGTTTGCGCAACGTTGTTGCCATTGCT
ACAGGCATCGTGGTGTCACGCTCGTCGTTTGGTATGGCTTCATTCAGCTCCGGTTCCCAACGATCAAGGC
GAGTTACATGATCCCCCATGTTGTGCAAAAAAGCGGTTAGCTCCTTCGGTCCTCCGATCGTTGTCAGAAG
TAAGTTGGCCGCAGTGTTATCACTCATGGTTATGGCAGCACTGCATAATTCTCTTACTGTCATGCCATCC
GTAAGATGCTTTTCTGTGACTGGTGAGTACTCAACCAAGTCATTCTGAGAATAGTGTATGCGGCGACCGA
GTTGCTCTTGCCCGGCGTCAATACGGGATAATACCGCGCCACATAGCAGAACTTTAAAAGTGCTCATCAT
TGGAAAACGTTCTTCGGGGCGAAAACTCTCAAGGATCTTACCGCTGTTGAGATCCAGTTCGATGTAACCC
ACTCGTGCACCCAACTGATCTTCAGCATCTTTTACTTTCACCAGCGTTTCTGGGTGAGCAAAAACAGGAA
GGCAAAATGCCGCAAAAAAGGGAATAAGGGCGACACGGAAATGTTGAATACTCATACTCTTCCTTTTTCA
ATATTATTGAAGCATTTATCAGGGTTATTGTCTCATGAGCGGATACATATTTGAATGTATTTAGAAAAAT
AAACAAATAGGGGTTCCGCGCACATTTCCCCGAAAAGTGCCACCTGACGTCTAAGAAACCATTATTATCA
TGACATTAACCTATAAAAATAGGCGTATCACGAGGCCCTTTCGTCTCGCGCGTTTCGGTGATGACGGTGA
AAACCTCTGACACATGCAGCTCCCGGAGACGGTCACAGCTTGTCTGTAAGCGGATGCCGGGAGCAGACAA
GCCCGTCAGGGCGCGTCAGCGGGTGTTGGCGGGTGTCGGGGCTGGCTTAACTATGCGGCATCAGAGCAGA
TTGTACTGAGAGTGCACCATATGCGGTGTGAAATACCGCACAGATGCGTAAGGAGAAAATACCGCATCAG
GCGCCATTCGCCATTCAGGCTGCGCAACTGTTGGGAAGGGCGATCGGTGCGGGCCTCTTCGCTATTACGC
CAGCTGGCGAAAGGGGGATGTGCTGCAAGGCGATTAAGTTGGGTAACGCCAGGGTTTTCCCAGTCACGAC
GTTGTAAAACGACGGCGCAAGGAATGGTGCATGCAAGGAGATGGCGCCCAACAGTCCCCCGGCCACGGGG
CCTGCCACCATACCCACGCCGAAACAAGCGCTCATGAGCCCGAAGTGGCGAGCCCGATCTTCCCCATCGG
TGATGTCGGCGATATAGGCGCCAGCAACCGCACCTGTGGCGCCGGTGATGCCGGCCACGATGCGTCCGGC
GTAGAGGCGATTAGTCCAATTTGTTAAAGACAGGATATCAGTGGTCCAGGCTCTAGTTTTGACTCAACAA
TATCACCAGCTGAAGCCTATAGAGTACGAGCCATAGATAAAATAAAAGATTTTATTTAGTCTCCAGAAAA
AGGGGGGAATGAAAGACCCCACCTGTAGGTTTGGCAAGCTAGCTTAAGTAACGCCATTTTGCAAGGCATG
GAAAATACATAACTGAGAATAGAGAAGTTCAGATCAAGGTTAGGAACAGAGAGACAGCAGAATATGGGCC
AAACAGGATATCTGTGGTAAGCAGTTCCTGCCCCGGCTCAGGGCCAAGAACAGATGGTCCCCAGATGCGG
TCCCGCCCTCAGCAGTTTCTAGAGAACCATCAGATGTTTCCAGGGTGCCCCAAGGACCTGAAATGACCCT
GTGCCTTATTTGAACTAACCAATCAGTTCGCTTCTCGCTTCTGTTCGCGCGCTTCTGCTCCCCGAGCTCA
ATAAAAGAGCCCACAACCCCTCACTCGGCGCGCCAGTCCTCCGATAGACTGCGTCGCCCGGGTACCCGTA
TTCCCAATAAAGCCTCTTGCTGTTTGCATCCGAATCGTGGACTCGCTGATCCTTGGGAGGGTCTCCTCAG
ATTGATTGACTGCCCACCTCGGGGGTCTTTCATTTGGAGGTTCCACCGAGATTTGGAGACCCCTGCCCAG
GGACCACCGACCCCCCCGCCGGGAGGTAAGCTGGCCAGCGGTCGTTTCGTGTCTGTCTCTGTCTTTGTGC
GTGTTTGTGCCGGCATCTAATGTTTGCGCCTGCGTCTGTACTAGTTAGCTAACTAGCTCTGTATCTGGCG
GACCCGTGGTGGAACTGACGAGTTCTGAACACCCGGCCGCAACCCTGGGAGACGTCCCAGGGACTTTGGG
GGCCGTTTTTGTGGCCCGACCTGAGGAAGGGAGTCGATGTGGAATCCGACCCCGTCAGGATATGTGGTTC
TGGTAGGAGACGAGAACCTAAAACAGTTCCCGCCTCCGTCTGAATTTTTGCTTTCGGTTTGGAACCGAAG
CCGCGCGTCTTGTCTGCTGCAGCGCTGCAGCATCGTTCTGTGTTGTCTCTGTCTGACTGTGTTTCTGTAT
TTGTCTGAAAATTAGGGCCAGACTGTTACCACTCCCTTAAGTTTGACCTTAGGTCACTGGAAAGATGTCG
AGCGGATCGCTCACAACCAGTCGGTAGATGTCAAGAAGAGACGTTGGGTTACCTTCTGCTCTGCAGAATG
GCCAACCTTTAACGTCGGATGGCCGCGAGACGGCACCTTTAACCGAGACCTCATCACCCAGGTTAAGATC
AAGGTCTTTTCACCTGGCCCGCATGGACACCCAGACCAGGTCCCCTACATCG
Features (pLannotate 1.2.2; 21 found; start..end, strand, type, name):
    242..568     +  CDS            CARD17: CAR17_HUMAN - Also known as INCA. Experimental evidence at protein level: Swiss-Prot protein existence level 1. Regulator of procaspase-1/CASP1 activation implicated in the regulation of the proteolytic maturation of pro-IL-1beta/IL1B and its release during inflammation. Inhibits the release of IL1B in response to LPS in monocytes. However, unlike CASP1, do not induce NF-kappa-B activation. From Homo sapiens (Human).
    572..1726    +  CDS            CASP13: CASPD_BOVIN - Experimental evidence at protein level: Swiss-Prot protein existence level 1. Involved in the activation cascade of caspases responsible for apoptosis execution. Might function by either activating some proteins required for cell death or inactivating proteins necessary for cell survival. From Bos taurus (Bovine).
   1730..1763    -  misc_feature   MCS (fragment): pBluescript multiple cloning site
   1865..2327    +  misc_feature   IRES: internal ribosome entry site (IRES) of the encephalomyocarditis virus (EMCV)
   2341..3060    +  CDS            EGFP: the original enhanced GFP (Yang et al., 1996) mammalian codon-optimized
   3122..3636    +  LTR            3' LTR: 3' long terminal repeat from murine embryonic stem cell virus
   3798..3814    -  protein_bind   lac operator: The lac repressor binds to the lac operator to inhibit transcription in E. coli. This inhibition can be relieved by adding lactose or isopropyl-β-D-thiogalactopyranoside (IPTG). lac repressor encoded by lacI
   3822..3852    -  promoter       lac promoter: promoter for the E. coli lac operon
   3867..3888    -  protein_bind   CAP binding site: CAP binding activates transcription in the presence of cAMP. E. coli catabolite activator protein
   3901..3993    -  CDS            lacI (fragment): lac repressor; lacI; The lac repressor binds to the lac operator to inhibit transcription in E. coli. This inhibition can be relieved by adding lactose or isopropyl-β-D-thiogalactopyranoside (IPTG).
   4176..4764    -  rep_origin     ori: high-copy-number ColE1/pMB1/pBR322/pUC origin of replication
   4935..5795    -  CDS            AmpR: β-lactamase; bla; confers resistance to ampicillin, carbenicillin, and related antibiotics
   5796..5900    -  promoter       AmpR promoter: bla
   5995..6030    +  CDS            rop (fragment): Rop protein, which maintains plasmids at low copy number; rop
   6132..6231    +  misc_feature   bom (fragment): basis of mobility region from pBR322
   6237..6386    -  CDS            lacZα (fragment): LacZα fragment of β-galactosidase; lacZ fragment
   6386..6587    -  CDS            TcR (fragment): tetracycline efflux protein; tet; confers resistance to tetracycline
   6588..6686    +  CDS            env (fragment): murine leukemia virus gPr80 envelope polyprotein precursor; env; proteolytically cleaved into gp70SU and p15TM subunits
   6728..7244    +  LTR            5' LTR: 5' long terminal repeat from murine embryonic stem cell virus
   7308..7649    +  misc_feature   MESV Ψ: packaging signal of murine embryonic stem cell virus
   7716..170     +  CDS            gag (truncated) (across the origin): truncated Moloney murine leukemia virus (MMLV) gag gene lacking the start codon
