[The description below was written by a language model from this plasmid's Addgene catalogue record and pLannotate feature annotations shown in this document.]
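Description:
pMSCV-IRES-GFP-tiger-Caspase-1/4b is a gammaretroviral transfer vector built on the pMSCV-IRES-EGFP backbone for stable expression of an inflammatory caspase in mammalian cells by retroviral transduction. In bacteria it is maintained through a high-copy ColE1/pUC-type origin and selected with ampicillin via the β-lactamase gene. The annotated backbone also carries nonfunctional remnants of earlier cloning vectors, including lac promoter/operator elements and fragments of lacI, lacZα, rop, bom and the tetracycline resistance gene. The sequenced record is just under 8 kb, consistent with a roughly 6.4 kb backbone plus a 1.5 kb insert.

The viral cassette is flanked by 5′ and 3′ long terminal repeats from murine embryonic stem cell virus. The 5′ LTR is followed by the MESV Ψ packaging signal and a truncated MMLV gag segment lacking its start codon, which together promote efficient encapsidation of the genomic RNA when viral proteins are supplied in trans by a packaging system. The 5′ LTR also acts as the promoter for the insert, Caspase-1/4b from the Siberian tiger (Panthera tigris altaica), cloned between NotI and SalI with an N-terminal Myc tag. The automated annotation does not recognise the tiger gene directly. It instead labels the open reading frame by homology as a CARD-domain region (human CARD17-like) followed by a caspase catalytic region (bovine CASP13-like), which matches the expected CARD-plus-protease architecture of an inflammatory caspase. The Myc tag is not annotated separately. Downstream, an EMCV IRES drives translation of EGFP from the same transcript, so green fluorescence marks transduced cells and allows them to be sorted or tracked. The associated work concerns the evolution and function of LPS-sensing and interleukin-1β-processing caspases.
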