Addgene plasmid #183372: pMSCV-IRES-GFP-tiger-Caspase-1/4b
Purpose: Stable expression of mammalian inflammatory caspase gene in mammalian cells by retroviral transduction
Depositing lab: Jonathan Kagan. Depositing organization: Boston Children's Hospital. Publication: Evolution-inspired redesign of the LPS receptor caspase-4 into an interleukin-1beta converting enzyme. Devant P, Cao A, Kagan JC. Sci Immunol. 2021 Aug 10;6(62). doi: 10.1126/sciimmunol.abh3567. PubMed 34734155.
Backbone
  Vector backbone: pMSCV-IRES-EGFP
  Backbone size w/o insert (bp): 6400
  Vector type: Retroviral
Growth in bacteria
  Bacterial resistance: Ampicillin, 100 μg/mL
  Growth temperature: 37°C
  Growth strain: NEB Stable
  Copy number: High Copy
Gene/Insert
  Gene/Insert name: Caspase-1/4b
  Species: panthera tigris altaica
  Insert size (bp): 1500
  Promoter: MESV
  Tag / fusion protein: Myc (N terminal on insert)
  Cloning method: Restriction Enzyme; 5′ cloning site NotI (not destroyed); 3′ cloning site SalI (not destroyed)
  Sequencing primers: 5′ MSCV-fwd; 3′ MSCV-rev
Terms and licenses: Academic/Nonprofit Terms; Industry Terms: Not Available to Industry
How to cite: pMSCV-IRES-GFP-tiger-Caspase-1/4b was a gift from Jonathan Kagan (Addgene plasmid # 183372 ; http://n2t.net/addgene:183372 ; RRID:Addgene_183372)
